>Addgene plasmid #28125 | BAT8 (3RJW) | depositor partial sequence | sequence record 13325 | Author sequence
AATCGGGCCATCCGCACAGAGAAGATCATCTGCCGGGACGTGGCTCGGGGCTATGAGAACGTGCCCATTC
CCTGTGTCAACGGTGTGGATGGGGAGCCCTGCCCTGAGGATTACAAGTACATCTCAGAGAACTGCGAGAC
GTCCACCATGAACATCGATCGCAACATCACCCACCTGCAGCACTGCACGTGTGTGGACGACTGCTCTAGC
TCCAACTGCCTGTGCGGCCAGCTCAGCATCCGGTGCTGGTATGACAAGGATGGGCGATTGCTCCAGGAAT
TTAACAAGATTGAGCCTCCGCTGATTTTCGAGTGTAACCAGGCGTGCTCATGCTGGAGAAACTGCAAGAA
CCGGGTCGTACAGAGTGGCATCAAGGTGCGGCTACAGCTCTACCGAACAGCCAAGATGGGCTGGGGGGTC
CGCGCCCTGCAGACCATCCCACAGGGGACCTTCATCTGCGAGTATGTCGGGGAGCTGATCTCTGATGCTG
AGGCTGATGTGAGAGAGGATGATTCTTACCTCTTCGACTTAGACAACAAGGATGGAGAGGTGTACTGCAT
AGATGCCCGTTACTATGGCAACATCAGCCGCTTCATCAACCACCTGTGTGACCCCAACATCATTCCCGTC
CGGGTCTTCATGCTGCACCAAGACCTGCGATTTCCACGCATCGCCTTCTTCAGTTCCCGAGACATCCGGA
CTGGGGAGGAGCTAGGGTTTGACTATGGCGACCGCTTCTGGGACATCAAAAGCAAATATTTCACCTGCCA
ATGTGGCTCTGAGAAGTGCAAGCACTCAGCCGAAGCCATTGCCCTGGAGCAGAGCCGTCTGGCCCGCCTG
GAC
