>Addgene plasmid #28125 | BAT8 (3RJW) | addgene partial sequence | sequence record 34451 | 28125 with T7-term
CTTTCGGGCTTTGTTAGCAGCCGGATCTCAGTGGTGGTGGTGGTGGTGCTCGAGTGCGGCCGCAAGCTTC
GTCATCAGTCCAGGCGGGCCAGACGGCTCTGCTCCAGGGCAATGGCTTCGGCTGAGTGCTTGCACTTCTC
AGAGCCACATTGGCAGGTGAAATATTTGCTTTTGATGTCCCAGAAGCGGTCGCCATAGTCAAACCCTAGC
TCCTCCCCAGTCCGGATGTCTCGGGAACTGAAGAAGGCGATGCGTGGAAATCGCAGGTCTTGGTGCAGCA
TGAAGACCCGGACGGGAATGATGTTGGGGTCACACAGGTGGTTGATGAAGCGGCTGATGTTGCCATAGTA
ACGGGCATCTATGCAGTACACCTCTCCATCCTTGTTGTCTAAGTCGAAGAGGTAAGAATCATCCTCTCTC
ACATCAGCCTCAGCATCAGAGATCAGCTCCCCGACATACTCGCAGATGAAGGTCCCCTGTGGGATGGTCT
GCAGGGCGCGGACCCCCCAGCCCATCTTGGCTGTTCGGTAGAGCTGTAGCCGCACCTTGATGCCACTCTG
TACGACCCGGTTCTTGCAGTTTCTCCAGCATGAGCACGCCTGGTTACACTCGAAAATCAGCGGAGGCTCA
ATCTTGTTAAATTCCTGGAGCAATCGCCCATCCTTGTCATACCAGCACCGGATGCTGAGCTGGCCGCACA
GGCAGTTGGAGCTAGAGCAGTCGTCCACACACGTGCAGTG
