>Addgene plasmid #28125 | BAT8 (3RJW) | addgene partial sequence | sequence record 34452 | 28125 with T7
AATAATTTTGTTTAACTTTAAGAAGGAGATATACCATGGGCAGCAGCCATCATCATCATCATCACAGCAG
CGGCCTGGTTCCGCGTGGTAGTAATCGGGCCATCCGCACAGAGAAGATCATCTGCCGGGACGTGGCTCGG
GGCTATGAGAACGTGCCCATTCCCTGTGTCAACGGTGTGGATGGGGAGCCCTGCCCTGAGGATTACAAGT
ACATCTCAGAGAACTGCGAGACGTCCACCATGAACATCGATCGCAACATCACCCACCTGCAGCACTGCAC
GTGTGTGGACGACTGCTCTAGCTCCAACTGCCTGTGCGGCCAGCTCAGCATCCGGTGCTGGTATGACAAG
GATGGGCGATTGCTCCAGGAATTTAACAAGATTGAGCCTCCGCTGATTTTCGAGTGTAACCAGGCGTGCT
CATGCTGGAGAAACTGCAAGAACCGGGTCGTACAGAGTGGCATCAAGGTGCGGCTACAGCTCTACCGAAC
AGCCAAGATGGGCTGGGGGGTCCGCGCCCTGCAGACCATCCCACAGGGGACCTTCATCTGCGAGTATGTC
GGGGAGCTGATCTCTGATGCTGAGGCTGATGTGAGAGAGGATGATTCTTACCTCTTCGACTTAGACAACA
AGGATGGAGAGGTGTACTGCATAGATGCCCGTTACTATGGCAACATCAGCCGCTTCATCAACCACCTGTG
TGACCCCAACATCATTCCCGTCCGGGTCTTCATGCTGCACCAAGACCTGCGATTTCCACGCATCGCCTTC
TTCAGTTCCCGAGACATCCGGACTGGGGAGGAGCTAGGGTTTGACTATGGCGACCGCTTCT
