[The description below was written by a language model from this plasmid's Addgene catalogue record.]
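Description:
BAT8 (3RJW) is a bacterial expression plasmid built on pET28a-LIC, a ligation-independent-cloning derivative of the pET28a vector, with a listed backbone size of 7328 bp before insertion. It confers kanamycin resistance, is recorded as low copy, and is propagated in a standard cloning strain (DH5alpha). The record does not include a feature table, so the promoter and origin are not explicitly annotated. However, the T7 and T7-terminator sequencing primers fit the usual pET arrangement, in which the insert lies between a T7 promoter and T7 terminator and is expressed in a host that supplies T7 RNA polymerase.

The insert is an 843 bp fragment of human EHMT2, also known as G9a, BAT8 or KMT1C. It encodes amino acid residues 913-1193, which the record describes as the methyltransferase domain, so this is a truncated construct and not the full open reading frame. The fragment was inserted by ligation-independent cloning, in frame with an N-terminal His-tag supplied by the backbone. That tag has an integrated thrombin cleavage site, which allows affinity purification on immobilised metal resin followed by optional proteolytic removal of the tag.

The stated purpose is bacterial production of recombinant protein for structure determination, and the construct is linked to several deposited crystal structures of this domain, including 3RJW, 3NNI, 5TTF and 5V9I. It is therefore suited to producing the isolated G9a methyltransferase domain for crystallography. Related biochemical or ligand-binding work on the domain would be a natural extension, although the record itself names only structure determination.
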