Addgene plasmid #28125: BAT8 (3RJW)
Purpose: Bacterial expression for structure determination; may not be full ORF
Depositing lab: Cheryl Arrowsmith. Depositing organization: University of Toronto.
Backbone
  Vector backbone: pET28a-LIC
  Backbone manufacturer: SGC
  Backbone size w/o insert (bp): 7328
  Vector type: Bacterial Expression
Growth in bacteria
  Bacterial resistance: Kanamycin, 50 μg/mL
  Growth temperature: 37°C
  Growth strain: DH5alpha
  Copy number: Low Copy
Gene/Insert
  Gene/Insert name: BAT8 (alt names: PDB: 3RJW, 3NNI, 5TTF, 5V9I; Human EHMT2/G9a, methyltransferase domain)
  Species: H. sapiens (human)
  Insert size (bp): 843
  Mutation: contains amino acid residues 913-1193.
  Entrez Gene: EHMT2 (a.k.a. BAT8, C6orf30, G9A, GAT8, KMT1C, NG36)
  Tag / fusion protein: His-tag with integrated thrombin site (N terminal on backbone)
  Cloning method: Restriction Enzyme; 5′ cloning site Ligation-independent cloning (unknown if destroyed); 3′ cloning site Ligation-independent cloning (unknown if destroyed)
  Sequencing primers: 5′ T7; 3′ T7-term
Terms and licenses: Academic/Nonprofit Terms; Industry Terms: Not Available to Industry
How to cite: BAT8 (3RJW) was a gift from Cheryl Arrowsmith (Addgene plasmid # 28125 ; http://n2t.net/addgene:28125 ; RRID:Addgene_28125)
